Addgene plasmid #171991: PEA1-Puro
Purpose: Delivers all prime editing nickase components in a single, puromycin selectable plasmid
Depositing lab: Paul Thomas. Depositing organization: South Australian Health and Medical Research Institute (SAHMRI). Publication: Optimized nickase- and nuclease-based prime editing in human and mouse cells. Adikusuma F, Lushington C, Arudkumar J, Godahewa GI, Chey YCJ, Gierus L, Piltz S, Geiger A, Jain Y, Reti D, Wilson LOW, Bauer DC, Thomas PQ. Nucleic Acids Res. 2021 Sep 17. pii: 6371974. doi: 10.1093/nar/gkab792. PubMed 34534334.
Backbone
  Vector backbone: pCMV-PE2
  Vector type: Mammalian Expression
  Selectable markers: Puromycin
Growth in bacteria
  Bacterial resistance: Ampicillin, 100 μg/mL
  Growth temperature: 37°C
  Growth strain: DH5alpha
  Copy number: High Copy
Gene/Insert
  Gene/Insert name: CbH-Cas9(H840A)-RT-T2A-Puro, hU6-pegRNA (Bbs1 gate), hU6-sgRNA (Bbs1 gate)
  Species: Synthetic; Cas9 is from S. pyogenes; M-MLV RT is from the Moloney murine leukemia virus
  Promoter: CMV for Cas9, U6 for gRNAs
  Cloning method: Ligation Independent Cloning
  Sequencing primers: 5′ --; 3′ BGH-reverse
Terms and licenses: Academic/Nonprofit Terms; Industry Terms: Not Available to Industry
Depositor comments: Full sequence: https://benchling.com/s/seq-btUItL879sEOzAzXhUuy.
How to cite: PEA1-Puro was a gift from Paul Thomas (Addgene plasmid # 171991 ; http://n2t.net/addgene:171991 ; RRID:Addgene_171991)
