[The description below was written by a language model from this plasmid's Addgene catalogue record and pLannotate feature annotations shown in this document.]
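Description:
PEA1-Puro is an all-in-one mammalian expression plasmid of about 11.7 kb, listed as built on the pCMV-PE2 backbone, that supplies every component needed for nickase-based prime editing from a single puromycin-selectable vector. In bacteria it is maintained at high copy through a ColE1/pUC-type origin and selected with ampicillin via the β-lactamase gene. An f1 phage origin is also present. So is a single AAV2 inverted terminal repeat, which appears to be a leftover from a parental vector, since one ITR alone does not make a packageable AAV genome.

The main cassette encodes the prime editor, in which Streptococcus pyogenes Cas9 carrying the H840A nickase mutation is fused to Moloney murine leukemia virus reverse transcriptase (annotated as a gag-pol fragment). A nucleoplasmin bipartite nuclear localization signal follows, and the insert name indicates that a T2A peptide then links the puromycin N-acetyltransferase gene, so editor and resistance marker come from one transcript that ends at a bGH polyadenylation signal. The catalogue promoter field says CMV for Cas9, but the insert name gives CbH. The feature tables agree with the latter, showing a CMV enhancer, chicken β-actin promoter and hybrid CBA/MVM intron.

Two human U6 promoter and gRNA scaffold units flank this cassette in opposite orientations. According to the record, each has a BbsI cloning gate, one for a pegRNA that specifies the target and templates the edit, and one for an additional sgRNA. A second guide of this kind is typically used to nick the non-edited strand. The publication title places its use in human and mouse cells, where puromycin can enrich transfected cells. The two sequence records (depositor and NGS) carry essentially the same features and differ by only two nucleotides in length and in their start coordinate.
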