Features (pLannotate 1.2.2; 21 found; start..end, strand, type, name):
    813..2844    +  CDS            gag-pol (fragment): Moloney murine leukemia virus Gag-Pol polyprotein; gag-pol; contains a read-through stop codon
   2886..2933    +  CDS            nucleoplasmin NLS: bipartite nuclear localization signal from nucleoplasmin
   3003..3602    +  CDS            PuroR (fragment): puromycin N-acetyltransferase; pac from Streptomyces; confers resistance to puromycin
   3636..3747    +  polyA_signal   bGH poly(A) signal: bovine growth hormone polyadenylation signal
   3844..3891    +  misc_feature   MCS (fragment): pBluescript multiple cloning site
   3911..3986    -  misc_RNA       gRNA scaffold: guide RNA scaffold for the Streptococcus pyogenes CRISPR/Cas9 system
   4012..4252    -  promoter       U6 promoter: RNA polymerase III promoter for human U6 snRNA
   4261..4401    +  repeat_region  AAV2 ITR: inverted terminal repeat of adeno-associated virus serotype 2 inverted
   4406..4457    -  misc_feature   bom (fragment): basis of mobility region from pBR322
   4476..4931    +  rep_origin     f1 ori (sequence partly withheld): f1 bacteriophage origin of replication; arrow indicates direction of (+) strand synthesis
   4932..4981    -  misc_feature   bom (fragment): basis of mobility region from pBR322
   5083..5118    -  CDS            rop (fragment): Rop protein, which maintains plasmids at low copy number; rop
   5213..5317    +  promoter       AmpR promoter: bla
   5318..6178    +  CDS            AmpR: β-lactamase; bla; confers resistance to ampicillin, carbenicillin, and related antibiotics
   6349..6937    +  rep_origin     ori: high-copy-number ColE1/pMB1/pBR322/pUC origin of replication
   6999..7239    +  promoter       U6 promoter: RNA polymerase III promoter for human U6 snRNA
   7266..7341    +  misc_RNA       gRNA scaffold: guide RNA scaffold for the Streptococcus pyogenes CRISPR/Cas9 system
   7426..7711    +  enhancer       CMV enhancer: human cytomegalovirus immediate early enhancer; contains an 18-bp deletion relative to the standard CMV enhancer
   7989..8216    +  intron         hybrid intron: hybrid between chicken β-actin (CBA) and minute virus of mice (MMV) introns (Gray et al., 2011)
   8354..9955    +  CDS            Cas9(N): N-terminal portion of Streptococcus pyogenes Cas9 (Zetsche et al., 2015)
   9956..709     +  CDS            Cas9(C) (fragment) (across the origin): C-terminal portion of Streptococcus pyogenes Cas9 (Zetsche et al., 2015)
>Addgene plasmid #171991 | PEA1-Puro | addgene full sequence | sequence record 338127 | Addgene NGS Result
ACGGCGGCTTCGACAGCCCCACCGTGGCCTATTCTGTGCTGGTGGTGGCCAAAGTGGAAAAGGGCAAGTC
CAAGAAACTGAAGAGTGTGAAAGAGCTGCTGGGGATCACCATCATGGAAAGAAGCAGCTTCGAGAAGAAT
CCCATCGACTTTCTGGAAGCCAAGGGCTACAAAGAAGTGAAAAAGGACCTGATCATCAAGCTGCCTAAGT
ACTCCCTGTTCGAGCTGGAAAACGGCCGGAAGAGAATGCTGGCCTCTGCCGGCGAACTGCAGAAGGGAAA
CGAACTGGCCCTGCCCTCCAAATATGTGAACTTCCTGTACCTGGCCAGCCACTATGAGAAGCTGAAGGGC
TCCCCCGAGGATAATGAGCAGAAACAGCTGTTTGTGGAACAGCACAAGCACTACCTGGACGAGATCATCG
AGCAGATCAGCGAGTTCTCCAAGAGAGTGATCCTGGCCGACGCTAATCTGGACAAAGTGCTGTCCGCCTA
CAACAAGCACCGGGATAAGCCCATCAGAGAGCAGGCCGAGAATATCATCCACCTGTTTACCCTGACCAAT
CTGGGAGCCCCTGCCGCCTTCAAGTACTTTGACACCACCATCGACCGGAAGAGGTACACCAGCACGAAAG
AGGTGCTGGACGCCACCCTGATCCACCAGAGCATCACCGGCCTGTACGAGACACGGATCGACCTGTCTCA
GCTGGGAGGTGACTCTGGAGGATCTAGCGGAGGATCCTCTGGCAGCGAGACACCAGGAACAAGCGAGTCA
GCAACACCAGAGAGCAGTGGCGGCAGCAGCGGCGGCAGCAGCACCCTAAATATAGAAGATGAGTATCGGC
TACATGAGACCTCAAAAGAGCCAGATGTTTCTCTAGGGTCCACATGGCTGTCTGATTTTCCTCAGGCCTG
GGCGGAAACCGGGGGCATGGGACTGGCAGTTCGCCAAGCTCCTCTGATCATACCTCTGAAAGCAACCTCT
ACCCCCGTGTCCATAAAACAATACCCCATGTCACAAGAAGCCAGACTGGGGATCAAGCCCCACATACAGA
GACTGTTGGACCAGGGAATACTGGTACCCTGCCAGTCCCCCTGGAACACGCCCCTGCTACCCGTTAAGAA
ACCAGGGACTAATGATTATAGGCCTGTCCAGGATCTGAGAGAAGTCAACAAGCGGGTGGAGGACATCCAC
CCCACCGTGCCCAACCCTTACAACCTCTTGAGCGGGCTCCCACCGTCCCACCAGTGGTACACTGTGCTTG
ATTTAAAGGATGCCTTTTTCTGCCTGAGACTCCACCCCACCAGTCAGCCTCTCTTCGCCTTTGAGTGGAG
AGATCCAGAGATGGGAATCTCAGGACAATTGACCTGGACCAGACTCCCACAGGGTTTCAAAAACAGTCCC
ACCCTGTTTAATGAGGCACTGCACAGAGACCTAGCAGACTTCCGGATCCAGCACCCAGACTTGATCCTGC
TACAGTACGTGGATGACTTACTGCTGGCCGCCACTTCTGAGCTAGACTGCCAACAAGGTACTCGGGCCCT
GTTACAAACCCTAGGGAACCTCGGGTATCGGGCCTCGGCCAAGAAAGCCCAAATTTGCCAGAAACAGGTC
AAGTATCTGGGGTATCTTCTAAAAGAGGGTCAGAGATGGCTGACTGAGGCCAGAAAAGAGACTGTGATGG
GGCAGCCTACTCCAAAGACCCCTCGACAACTAAGGGAGTTCCTAGGGAAGGCAGGCTTCTGTCGCCTCTT
CATCCCTGGGTTTGCAGAAATGGCAGCCCCCCTGTACCCTCTCACCAAACCGGGGACTCTGTTTAATTGG
GGCCCAGACCAACAAAAGGCCTATCAAGAAATCAAGCAAGCCCTTCTAACTGCCCCAGCCCTGGGGTTGC
CAGATTTGACTAAGCCCTTTGAACTCTTTGTCGACGAGAAGCAGGGCTACGCCAAAGGTGTCCTAACGCA
AAAACTGGGACCTTGGCGTCGGCCGGTGGCCTACCTGTCCAAAAAGCTAGACCCAGTAGCAGCTGGGTGG
CCCCCTTGCCTACGGATGGTAGCAGCCATTGCCGTACTGACAAAGGATGCAGGCAAGCTAACCATGGGAC
AGCCACTAGTCATTCTGGCCCCCCATGCAGTAGAGGCACTAGTCAAACAACCCCCCGACCGCTGGCTTTC
CAACGCCCGGATGACTCACTATCAGGCCTTGCTTTTGGACACGGACCGGGTCCAGTTCGGACCGGTGGTA
GCCCTGAACCCGGCTACGCTGCTCCCACTGCCTGAGGAAGGGCTGCAACACAACTGCCTTGATATCCTGG
CCGAAGCCCACGGAACCCGACCCGACCTAACGGACCAGCCGCTCCCAGACGCCGACCACACCTGGTACAC
GGATGGAAGCAGTCTCTTACAAGAGGGACAGCGTAAGGCGGGAGCTGCGGTGACCACCGAGACCGAGGTA
ATCTGGGCTAAAGCCCTGCCAGCCGGGACATCCGCTCAGCGGGCTGAACTGATAGCACTCACCCAGGCCC
TAAAGATGGCAGAAGGTAAGAAGCTAAATGTTTATACTGATAGCCGTTATGCTTTTGCTACTGCCCATAT
CCATGGAGAAATATACAGAAGGCGTGGGTGGCTCACATCAGAAGGCAAAGAGATCAAAAATAAAGACGAG
ATCTTGGCCCTACTAAAAGCCCTCTTTCTGCCCAAAAGACTTAGCATAATCCATTGTCCAGGACATCAAA
AGGGACACAGCGCCGAGGCTAGAGGCAACCGGATGGCTGACCAAGCGGCCCGAAAGGCAGCCATCACAGA
GACTCCAGACACCTCTACCCTCCTCATAGAAAATTCATCACCCTCTGGCGGCTCAAAAAGAACCGCCGAC
GGCAGCGAATTCGAGAAAAGGCCGGCGGCCACGAAAAAGGCCGGCCAGGCAAAAAAGAAAAAGGAATTCG
GCAGTGGAGAGGGCAGAGGAAGTCTGCTAACATGCGGTGACGTCGAGGAGAATCCTGGCCCAATGACCGA
GTACAAGCCCACGGTGCGCCTCGCCACCCGCGACGACGTCCCCAGGGCCGTACGCACCCTCGCCGCCGCG
TTCGCCGACTACCCCGCCACGCGCCACACCGTCGATCCGGACCGCCACATCGAGCGGGTCACCGAGCTGC
AAGAACTCTTCCTCACGCGCGTCGGGCTCGACATCGGCAAGGTGTGGGTCGCGGACGACGGCGCCGCGGT
GGCGGTCTGGACCACGCCGGAGAGCGTCGAAGCGGGGGCGGTGTTCGCCGAGATCGGCCCGCGCATGGCC
GAGTTGAGCGGTTCCCGGCTGGCCGCGCAGCAACAGATGGAAGGCCTCCTGGCGCCGCACCGGCCCAAGG
AGCCCGCGTGGTTCCTGGCCACCGTCGGAGTCTCGCCCGACCACCAGGGCAAGGGTCTGGGCAGCGCCGT
CGTGCTCCCCGGAGTGGAGGCGGCCGAGCGCGCCGGGGTGCCCGCCTTCCTGGAGACCTCCGCGCCCCGC
AACCTCCCCTTCTACGAGCGGCTCGGCTTCACCGTCACCGCCGACGTCGAGGTGCCCGAAGGACCGCGCA
CCTGGTGCATGACCCGCAAGCCCGGTGCCTGAGAATTCTAACTAGAGCTCGCTGATCAGCCTCGACTGTG
CCTTCTAGTTGCCAGCCATCTGTTGTTTGCCCCTCCCCCGTGCCTTCCTTGACCCTGGAAGGTGCCACTC
CCACTGTCCTTTCCTAATAAAATGAGGAAATTGCATCGCATTGTCTGAGTAGGTGTCATTCTATTCTGGG
GGGTGGGGTGGGGCAGGACAGCAAGGGGGAGGATTGGGAAGAGAATAGCAGGCATGCTGGGGAGCGGCCG
CTCTAGAACTAGTGGATCCCCCGGGCTGCAGGAATTCGATACGAATCCTGCAGGAAAAAAGCACCGACTC
GGTGCCACTTTTTCAAGTTGATAACGGACTAGCCTTATTTTAACTTGCTATTTCTAGCTCTAAAACGTCT
TCTCGAAGACCCCGGTGTTTCGTCCTTTCCACAAGATATATAAAGCCAAGAAATCGAAATACTTTCAAGT
TACGGTAAGCATATGATAGTCCATTTTAAAACATAATTTTAAAACTGCAAACTACCCAAGAAATTATTAC
TTTCTACGTCACGTATTTTGTACTAATATCTTTGTGTTTACAGTCAAATTAATTCCAATTATCTCTCTAA
CAGCCTTGTATCGTATATGCAAATATGAAGGAATCATGGGAAATAGGCCCTCGCGGCCGCAGGAACCCCT
AGTGATGGAGTTGGCCACTCCCTCTCTGCGCGCTCGCTCGCTCACTGAGGCCGGGCGACCAAAGGTCGCC
CGACGCCCGGGCTTTGCCCGGGCGGCCTCAGTGAGCGAGCGAGCGCGCAGCTGCCTGCAGGGGCGCCTGA
TGCGGTATTTTCTCCTTACGCATCTGTGCGGTATTTCACACCGCATA
[95 nt withheld, positions 4458-4552]
T
[46 nt withheld, positions 4554-4599]
C
[141 nt withheld, positions 4601-4741]
CCTTTGACGTTGGAGTCCACGTTCTTT
[37 nt withheld, positions 4769-4805]
ACTCTATCTCGGGCTATTCTTTTGATTTATAAGGGATTTTGCCGATTTCGGTCTATTGGTTAAAAAATGA
GCTGATTTAACAAAAATTTAACGCGAATTTTAACAAAATATTAACGTTTACAATTTTATGGTGCACTCTC
AGTACAATCTGCTCTGATGCCGCATAGTTAAGCCAGCCCCGACACCCGCCAACACCCGCTGACGCGCCCT
GACGGGCTTGTCTGCTCCCGGCATCCGCTTACAGACAAGCTGTGACCGTCTCCGGGAGCTGCATGTGTCA
GAGGTTTTCACCGTCATCACCGAAACGCGCGAGACGAAAGGGCCTCGTGATACGCCTATTTTTATAGGTT
AATGTCATGATAATAATGGTTTCTTAGACGTCAGGTGGCACTTTTCGGGGAAATGTGCGCGGAACCCCTA
TTTGTTTATTTTTCTAAATACATTCAAATATGTATCCGCTCATGAGACAATAACCCTGATAAATGCTTCA
ATAATATTGAAAAAGGAAGAGTATGAGTATTCAACATTTCCGTGTCGCCCTTATTCCCTTTTTTGCGGCA
TTTTGCCTTCCTGTTTTTGCTCACCCAGAAACGCTGGTGAAAGTAAAAGATGCTGAAGATCAGTTGGGTG
CACGAGTGGGTTACATCGAACTGGATCTCAACAGCGGTAAGATCCTTGAGAGTTTTCGCCCCGAAGAACG
TTTTCCAATGATGAGCACTTTTAAAGTTCTGCTATGTGGCGCGGTATTATCCCGTATTGACGCCGGGCAA
GAGCAACTCGGTCGCCGCATACACTATTCTCAGAATGACTTGGTTGAGTACTCACCAGTCACAGAAAAGC
ATCTTACGGATGGCATGACAGTAAGAGAATTATGCAGTGCTGCCATAACCATGAGTGATAACACTGCGGC
CAACTTACTTCTGACAACGATCGGAGGACCGAAGGAGCTAACCGCTTTTTTGCACAACATGGGGGATCAT
GTAACTCGCCTTGATCGTTGGGAACCGGAGCTGAATGAAGCCATACCAAACGACGAGCGTGACACCACGA
TGCCTGTAGCAATGGCAACAACGTTGCGCAAACTATTAACTGGCGAACTACTTACTCTAGCTTCCCGGCA
ACAATTAATAGACTGGATGGAGGCGGATAAAGTTGCAGGACCACTTCTGCGCTCGGCCCTTCCGGCTGGC
TGGTTTATTGCTGATAAATCTGGAGCCGGTGAGCGTGGAAGCCGCGGTATCATTGCAGCACTGGGGCCAG
ATGGTAAGCCCTCCCGTATCGTAGTTATCTACACGACGGGGAGTCAGGCAACTATGGATGAACGAAATAG
ACAGATCGCTGAGATAGGTGCCTCACTGATTAAGCATTGGTAACTGTCAGACCAAGTTTACTCATATATA
CTTTAGATTGATTTAAAACTTCATTTTTAATTTAAAAGGATCTAGGTGAAGATCCTTTTTGATAATCTCA
TGACCAAAATCCCTTAACGTGAGTTTTCGTTCCACTGAGCGTCAGACCCCGTAGAAAAGATCAAAGGATC
TTCTTGAGATCCTTTTTTTCTGCGCGTAATCTGCTGCTTGCAAACAAAAAAACCACCGCTACCAGCGGTG
GTTTGTTTGCCGGATCAAGAGCTACCAACTCTTTTTCCGAAGGTAACTGGCTTCAGCAGAGCGCAGATAC
CAAATACTGTTCTTCTAGTGTAGCCGTAGTTAGGCCACCACTTCAAGAACTCTGTAGCACCGCCTACATA
CCTCGCTCTGCTAATCCTGTTACCAGTGGCTGCTGCCAGTGGCGATAAGTCGTGTCTTACCGGGTTGGAC
TCAAGACGATAGTTACCGGATAAGGCGCAGCGGTCGGGCTGAACGGGGGGTTCGTGCACACAGCCCAGCT
TGGAGCGAACGACCTACACCGAACTGAGATACCTACAGCGTGAGCTATGAGAAAGCGCCACGCTTCCCGA
AGGGAGAAAGGCGGACAGGTATCCGGTAAGCGGCAGGGTCGGAACAGGAGAGCGCACGAGGGAGCTTCCA
GGGGGAAACGCCTGGTATCTTTATAGTCCTGTCGGGTTTCGCCACCTCTGACTTGAGCGTCGATTTTTGT
GATGCTCGTCAGGGGGGCGGAGCCTATGGAAAAACGCCAGCAACGCGGCCTTTTTACGGTTCCTGGCCTT
TTGCTGGCCTTTTGCTCACATGTGAGGGCCTATTTCCCATGATTCCTTCATATTTGCATATACGATACAA
GGCTGTTAGAGAGATAATTGGAATTAATTTGACTGTAAACACAAAGATATTAGTACAAAATACGTGACGT
AGAAAGTAATAATTTCTTGGGTAGTTTGCAGTTTTAAAATTATGTTTTAAAATGGACTATCATATGCTTA
CCGTAACTTGAAAGTATTTCGATTTCTTGGCTTTATATATCTTGTGGAAAGGACGAAACACCGGGTCTTC
GAGAAGACCTGTTTTAGAGCTAGAAATAGCAAGTTAAAATAAGGCTAGTCCGTTATCAACTTGAAAAAGT
GGCACCGAGTCGGTGCGGGTCTTCGAGAAGACCTTTTTTTTGTTCTAGTCCGTTTTTAGCGCGTGCGCCA
ATTCTGCAGACAAATGGCTCTAGAGGTACCCGTTACATAACTTACGGTAAATGGCCCGCCTGGCTGACCG
CCCAACGACCCCCGCCCATTGACGTCAATAGTAACGCCAATAGGGACTTTCCATTGACGTCAATGGGTGG
AGTATTTACGGTAAACTGCCCACTTGGCAGTACATCAAGTGTATCATATGCCAAGTACGCCCCCTATTGA
CGTCAATGACGGTAAATGGCCCGCCTGGCATTGTGCCCAGTACATGACCTTATGGGACTTTCCTACTTGG
CAGTACATCTACGTATTAGTCATCGCTATTACCATGGTCGAGGTGAGCCCCACGTTCTGCTTCACTCTCC
CCATCTCCCCCCCCTCCCCACCCCCAATTTTGTATTTATTTATTTTTTAATTATTTTGTGCAGCGATGGG
GGCGGGGGGGGGGGGGGNNSGSGCCRGGSGGGGSGGGGSGGGGSGRGGGGSGGGGSGGGGSGRGGSGGRG
RGGKGSGGSGGCAGCCAATCAGAGCGGCGCGCTCCGAAAGTTTCCTTTTATGGCGAGGCGGCGGCGGCGG
CGGCCCTATAAAAAGCGAAGCGCGCGGCGGGCGGGAGTCGCTGCGCGCTGCCTTCGCCCCGTGCCCCGCT
CCGCCGCCGCCTCGCGCCGCCCGCCCCGGCTCTGACTGACCGCGTTACTCCCACAGGTGAGCGGGCGGGA
CGGCCCTTCTCCTCCGGGCTGTAATTAGCTGAGCAAGAGGTAAGGGTTTAAGGGATGGTTGGTTGGTGGG
GTATTAATGTTTAATTACCTGGAGCACCTGCCTGAAATCACTTTTTTTCAGGTTGGACCGGTGCCACCAT
GGACTATAAGGACCACGACGGAGACTACAAGGATCATGATATTGATTACAAAGACGATGACGATAAGATG
GCCCCAAAGAAGAAGCGGAAGGTCGGTATCCACGGAGTCCCAGCAGCCGACAAGAAGTACAGCATCGGCC
TGGACATCGGCACCAACTCTGTGGGCTGGGCCGTGATCACCGACGAGTACAAGGTGCCCAGCAAGAAATT
CAAGGTGCTGGGCAACACCGACCGGCACAGCATCAAGAAGAACCTGATCGGAGCCCTGCTGTTCGACAGC
GGCGAAACAGCCGAGGCCACCCGGCTGAAGAGAACCGCCAGAAGAAGATACACCAGACGGAAGAACCGGA
TCTGCTATCTGCAAGAGATCTTCAGCAACGAGATGGCCAAGGTGGACGACAGCTTCTTCCACAGACTGGA
AGAGTCCTTCCTGGTGGAAGAGGATAAGAAGCACGAGCGGCACCCCATCTTCGGCAACATCGTGGACGAG
GTGGCCTACCACGAGAAGTACCCCACCATCTACCACCTGAGAAAGAAACTGGTGGACAGCACCGACAAGG
CCGACCTGCGGCTGATCTATCTGGCCCTGGCCCACATGATCAAGTTCCGGGGCCACTTCCTGATCGAGGG
CGACCTGAACCCCGACAACAGCGACGTGGACAAGCTGTTCATCCAGCTGGTGCAGACCTACAACCAGCTG
TTCGAGGAAAACCCCATCAACGCCAGCGGCGTGGACGCCAAGGCCATCCTGTCTGCCAGACTGAGCAAGA
GCAGACGGCTGGAAAATCTGATCGCCCAGCTGCCCGGCGAGAAGAAGAATGGCCTGTTCGGAAACCTGAT
TGCCCTGAGCCTGGGCCTGACCCCCAACTTCAAGAGCAACTTCGACCTGGCCGAGGATGCCAAACTGCAG
CTGAGCAAGGACACCTACGACGACGACCTGGACAACCTGCTGGCCCAGATCGGCGACCAGTACGCCGACC
TGTTTCTGGCCGCCAAGAACCTGTCCGACGCCATCCTGCTGAGCGACATCCTGAGAGTGAACACCGAGAT
CACCAAGGCCCCCCTGAGCGCCTCTATGATCAAGAGATACGACGAGCACCACCAGGACCTGACCCTGCTG
AAAGCTCTCGTGCGGCAGCAGCTGCCTGAGAAGTACAAAGAGATTTTCTTCGACCAGAGCAAGAACGGCT
ACGCCGGCTACATTGACGGCGGAGCCAGCCAGGAAGAGTTCTACAAGTTCATCAAGCCCATCCTGGAAAA
GATGGACGGCACCGAGGAACTGCTCGTGAAGCTGAACAGAGAGGACCTGCTGCGGAAGCAGCGGACCTTC
GACAACGGCAGCATCCCCCACCAGATCCACCTGGGAGAGCTGCACGCCATTCTGCGGCGGCAGGAAGATT
TTTACCCATTCCTGAAGGACAACCGGGAAAAGATCGAGAAGATCCTGACCTTCCGCATCCCCTACTACGT
GGGCCCTCTGGCCAGGGGAAACAGCAGATTCGCCTGGATGACCAGAAAGAGCGAGGAAACCATCACCCCC
TGGAACTTCGAGGAAGTGGTGGACAAGGGCGCTTCCGCCCAGAGCTTCATCGAGCGGATGACCAACTTCG
ATAAGAACCTGCCCAACGAGAAGGTGCTGCCCAAGCACAGCCTGCTGTACGAGTACTTCACCGTGTATAA
CGAGCTGACCAAAGTGAAATACGTGACCGAGGGAATGAGAAAGCCCGCCTTCCTGAGCGGCGAGCAGAAA
AAGGCCATCGTGGACCTGCTGTTCAAGACCAACCGGAAAGTGACCGTGAAGCAGCTGAAAGAGGACTACT
TCAAGAAAATCGAGTGCTTCGACTCCGTGGAAATCTCCGGCGTGGAAGATCGGTTCAACGCCTCCCTGGG
CACATACCACGATCTGCTGAAAATTATCAAGGACAAGGACTTCCTGGACAATGAGGAAAACGAGGACATT
CTGGAAGATATCGTGCTGACCCTGACACTGTTTGAGGACAGAGAGATGATCGAGGAACGGCTGAAAACCT
ATGCCCACCTGTTCGACGACAAAGTGATGAAGCAGCTGAAGCGGCGGAGATACACCGGCTGGGGCAGGCT
GAGCCGGAAGCTGATCAACGGCATCCGGGACAAGCAGTCCGGCAAGACAATCCTGGATTTCCTGAAGTCC
GACGGCTTCGCCAACAGAAACTTCATGCAGCTGATCCACGACGACAGCCTGACCTTTAAAGAGGACATCC
AGAAAGCCCAGGTGTCCGGCCAGGGCGATAGCCTGCACGAGCACATTGCCAATCTGGCCGGCAGCCCCGC
CATTAAGAAGGGCATCCTGCAGACAGTGAAGGTGGTGGACGAGCTCGTGAAAGTGATGGGCCGGCACAAG
CCCGAGAACATCGTGATCGAAATGGCCAGAGAGAACCAGACCACCCAGAAGGGACAGAAGAACAGCCGCG
AGAGAATGAAGCGGATCGAAGAGGGCATCAAAGAGCTGGGCAGCCAGATCCTGAAAGAACACCCCGTGGA
AAACACCCAGCTGCAGAACGAGAAGCTGTACCTGTACTACCTGCAGAATGGGCGGGATATGTACGTGGAC
CAGGAACTGGACATCAACCGGCTGTCCGACTACGATGTGGACGCTATCGTGCCTCAGAGCTTTCTGAAGG
ACGACTCCATCGACAACAAGGTGCTGACCAGAAGCGACAAGAACCGGGGCAAGAGCGACAACGTGCCCTC
CGAAGAGGTCGTGAAGAAGATGAAGAACTACTGGCGGCAGCTGCTGAACGCCAAGCTGATTACCCAGAGA
AAGTTCGACAATCTGACCAAGGCCGAGAGAGGCGGCCTGAGCGAACTGGATAAGGCCGGCTTCATCAAGA
GACAGCTGGTGGAAACCCGGCAGATCACAAAGCACGTGGCACAGATCCTGGACTCCCGGATGAACACTAA
GTACGACGAGAATGACAAGCTGATCCGGGAAGTGAAAGTGATCACCCTGAAGTCCAAGCTGGTGTCCGAT
TTCCGGAAGGATTTCCAGTTTTACAAAGTGCGCGAGATCAACAACTACCACCACGCCCACGACGCCTACC
TGAACGCCGTCGTGGGAACCGCCCTGATCAAAAAGTACCCTAAGCTGGAAAGCGAGTTCGTGTACGGCGA
CTACAAGGTGTACGACGTGCGGAAGATGATCGCCAAGAGCGAGCAGGAAATCGGCAAGGCTACCGCCAAG
TACTTCTTCTACAGCAACATCATGAACTTTTTCAAGACCGAGATTACCCTGGCCAACGGCGAGATCCGGA
AGCGGCCTCTGATCGAGACAAACGGCGAAACCGGGGAGATCGTGTGGGATAAGGGCCGGGATTTTGCCAC
CGTGCGGAAAGTGCTGAGCATGCCCCAAGTGAATATCGTGAAAAAGACCGAGGTGCAGACAGGCGGCTTC
AGCAAAGAGTCTATCCTGCCCAAGAGGAACAGCGATAAGCTGATCGCCAGAAAGAAGGACTGGGACCCTA
AGAAGT
