Features (pLannotate 1.2.2; 22 found; start..end, strand, type, name):
      1..241     +  promoter       U6 promoter: RNA polymerase III promoter for human U6 snRNA
    268..343     +  misc_RNA       gRNA scaffold: guide RNA scaffold for the Streptococcus pyogenes CRISPR/Cas9 system
    428..713     +  enhancer       CMV enhancer: human cytomegalovirus immediate early enhancer; contains an 18-bp deletion relative to the standard CMV enhancer
    715..988     +  promoter       chicken β-actin promoter: No description available
    989..1216    +  intron         hybrid intron: hybrid between chicken β-actin (CBA) and minute virus of mice (MMV) introns (Gray et al., 2011)
   1354..2955    +  CDS            Cas9(N): N-terminal portion of Streptococcus pyogenes Cas9 (Zetsche et al., 2015)
   2956..5450    +  CDS            Cas9(C) (fragment): C-terminal portion of Streptococcus pyogenes Cas9 (Zetsche et al., 2015)
   5554..7585    +  CDS            gag-pol (fragment): Moloney murine leukemia virus Gag-Pol polyprotein; gag-pol; contains a read-through stop codon
   7627..7674    +  CDS            nucleoplasmin NLS: bipartite nuclear localization signal from nucleoplasmin
   7744..8343    +  CDS            PuroR (fragment): puromycin N-acetyltransferase; pac from Streptomyces; confers resistance to puromycin
   8377..8488    +  polyA_signal   bGH poly(A) signal: bovine growth hormone polyadenylation signal
   8585..8632    +  misc_feature   MCS (fragment): pBluescript multiple cloning site
   8652..8727    -  misc_RNA       gRNA scaffold: guide RNA scaffold for the Streptococcus pyogenes CRISPR/Cas9 system
   8753..8993    -  promoter       U6 promoter: RNA polymerase III promoter for human U6 snRNA
   9002..9142    +  repeat_region  AAV2 ITR: inverted terminal repeat of adeno-associated virus serotype 2 inverted
   9147..9198    -  misc_feature   bom (fragment): basis of mobility region from pBR322
   9217..9672    +  rep_origin     f1 ori (sequence partly withheld): f1 bacteriophage origin of replication; arrow indicates direction of (+) strand synthesis
   9673..9722    -  misc_feature   bom (fragment): basis of mobility region from pBR322
   9824..9859    -  CDS            rop (fragment): Rop protein, which maintains plasmids at low copy number; rop
   9954..10058   +  promoter       AmpR promoter: bla
  10059..10919   +  CDS            AmpR: β-lactamase; bla; confers resistance to ampicillin, carbenicillin, and related antibiotics
  11090..11678   +  rep_origin     ori: high-copy-number ColE1/pMB1/pBR322/pUC origin of replication
>Addgene plasmid #171991 | PEA1-Puro | depositor full sequence | sequence record 339087 | PEA1-Puro sequence 11739 bps
GAGGGCCTATTTCCCATGATTCCTTCATATTTGCATATACGATACAAGGCTGTTAGAGAGATAATTGGAA
TTAATTTGACTGTAAACACAAAGATATTAGTACAAAATACGTGACGTAGAAAGTAATAATTTCTTGGGTA
GTTTGCAGTTTTAAAATTATGTTTTAAAATGGACTATCATATGCTTACCGTAACTTGAAAGTATTTCGAT
TTCTTGGCTTTATATATCTTGTGGAAAGGACGAAACACCGGGTCTTCGAGAAGACCTGTTTTAGAGCTAG
AAATAGCAAGTTAAAATAAGGCTAGTCCGTTATCAACTTGAAAAAGTGGCACCGAGTCGGTGCGGGTCTT
CGAGAAGACCTTTTTTTTGTTCTAGTCCGTTTTTAGCGCGTGCGCCAATTCTGCAGACAAATGGCTCTAG
AGGTACCCGTTACATAACTTACGGTAAATGGCCCGCCTGGCTGACCGCCCAACGACCCCCGCCCATTGAC
GTCAATAGTAACGCCAATAGGGACTTTCCATTGACGTCAATGGGTGGAGTATTTACGGTAAACTGCCCAC
TTGGCAGTACATCAAGTGTATCATATGCCAAGTACGCCCCCTATTGACGTCAATGACGGTAAATGGCCCG
CCTGGCATTGTGCCCAGTACATGACCTTATGGGACTTTCCTACTTGGCAGTACATCTACGTATTAGTCAT
CGCTATTACCATGGTCGAGGTGAGCCCCACGTTCTGCTTCACTCTCCCCATCTCCCCCCCCTCCCCACCC
CCAATTTTGTATTTATTTATTTTTTAATTATTTTGTGCAGCGATGGGGGCGGGGGGGGGGGGCGCGCGCC
AGGCGGGGCGGGGCGGGGCGAGGGGCGGGGCGGGGCGAGGCGGAGAGGTGCGGCGGCAGCCAATCAGAGC
GGCGCGCTCCGAAAGTTTCCTTTTATGGCGAGGCGGCGGCGGCGGCGGCCCTATAAAAAGCGAAGCGCGC
GGCGGGCGGGAGTCGCTGCGCGCTGCCTTCGCCCCGTGCCCCGCTCCGCCGCCGCCTCGCGCCGCCCGCC
CCGGCTCTGACTGACCGCGTTACTCCCACAGGTGAGCGGGCGGGACGGCCCTTCTCCTCCGGGCTGTAAT
TAGCTGAGCAAGAGGTAAGGGTTTAAGGGATGGTTGGTTGGTGGGGTATTAATGTTTAATTACCTGGAGC
ACCTGCCTGAAATCACTTTTTTTCAGGTTGGACCGGTGCCACCATGGACTATAAGGACCACGACGGAGAC
TACAAGGATCATGATATTGATTACAAAGACGATGACGATAAGATGGCCCCAAAGAAGAAGCGGAAGGTCG
GTATCCACGGAGTCCCAGCAGCCGACAAGAAGTACAGCATCGGCCTGGACATCGGCACCAACTCTGTGGG
CTGGGCCGTGATCACCGACGAGTACAAGGTGCCCAGCAAGAAATTCAAGGTGCTGGGCAACACCGACCGG
CACAGCATCAAGAAGAACCTGATCGGAGCCCTGCTGTTCGACAGCGGCGAAACAGCCGAGGCCACCCGGC
TGAAGAGAACCGCCAGAAGAAGATACACCAGACGGAAGAACCGGATCTGCTATCTGCAAGAGATCTTCAG
CAACGAGATGGCCAAGGTGGACGACAGCTTCTTCCACAGACTGGAAGAGTCCTTCCTGGTGGAAGAGGAT
AAGAAGCACGAGCGGCACCCCATCTTCGGCAACATCGTGGACGAGGTGGCCTACCACGAGAAGTACCCCA
CCATCTACCACCTGAGAAAGAAACTGGTGGACAGCACCGACAAGGCCGACCTGCGGCTGATCTATCTGGC
CCTGGCCCACATGATCAAGTTCCGGGGCCACTTCCTGATCGAGGGCGACCTGAACCCCGACAACAGCGAC
GTGGACAAGCTGTTCATCCAGCTGGTGCAGACCTACAACCAGCTGTTCGAGGAAAACCCCATCAACGCCA
GCGGCGTGGACGCCAAGGCCATCCTGTCTGCCAGACTGAGCAAGAGCAGACGGCTGGAAAATCTGATCGC
CCAGCTGCCCGGCGAGAAGAAGAATGGCCTGTTCGGAAACCTGATTGCCCTGAGCCTGGGCCTGACCCCC
AACTTCAAGAGCAACTTCGACCTGGCCGAGGATGCCAAACTGCAGCTGAGCAAGGACACCTACGACGACG
ACCTGGACAACCTGCTGGCCCAGATCGGCGACCAGTACGCCGACCTGTTTCTGGCCGCCAAGAACCTGTC
CGACGCCATCCTGCTGAGCGACATCCTGAGAGTGAACACCGAGATCACCAAGGCCCCCCTGAGCGCCTCT
ATGATCAAGAGATACGACGAGCACCACCAGGACCTGACCCTGCTGAAAGCTCTCGTGCGGCAGCAGCTGC
CTGAGAAGTACAAAGAGATTTTCTTCGACCAGAGCAAGAACGGCTACGCCGGCTACATTGACGGCGGAGC
CAGCCAGGAAGAGTTCTACAAGTTCATCAAGCCCATCCTGGAAAAGATGGACGGCACCGAGGAACTGCTC
GTGAAGCTGAACAGAGAGGACCTGCTGCGGAAGCAGCGGACCTTCGACAACGGCAGCATCCCCCACCAGA
TCCACCTGGGAGAGCTGCACGCCATTCTGCGGCGGCAGGAAGATTTTTACCCATTCCTGAAGGACAACCG
GGAAAAGATCGAGAAGATCCTGACCTTCCGCATCCCCTACTACGTGGGCCCTCTGGCCAGGGGAAACAGC
AGATTCGCCTGGATGACCAGAAAGAGCGAGGAAACCATCACCCCCTGGAACTTCGAGGAAGTGGTGGACA
AGGGCGCTTCCGCCCAGAGCTTCATCGAGCGGATGACCAACTTCGATAAGAACCTGCCCAACGAGAAGGT
GCTGCCCAAGCACAGCCTGCTGTACGAGTACTTCACCGTGTATAACGAGCTGACCAAAGTGAAATACGTG
ACCGAGGGAATGAGAAAGCCCGCCTTCCTGAGCGGCGAGCAGAAAAAGGCCATCGTGGACCTGCTGTTCA
AGACCAACCGGAAAGTGACCGTGAAGCAGCTGAAAGAGGACTACTTCAAGAAAATCGAGTGCTTCGACTC
CGTGGAAATCTCCGGCGTGGAAGATCGGTTCAACGCCTCCCTGGGCACATACCACGATCTGCTGAAAATT
ATCAAGGACAAGGACTTCCTGGACAATGAGGAAAACGAGGACATTCTGGAAGATATCGTGCTGACCCTGA
CACTGTTTGAGGACAGAGAGATGATCGAGGAACGGCTGAAAACCTATGCCCACCTGTTCGACGACAAAGT
GATGAAGCAGCTGAAGCGGCGGAGATACACCGGCTGGGGCAGGCTGAGCCGGAAGCTGATCAACGGCATC
CGGGACAAGCAGTCCGGCAAGACAATCCTGGATTTCCTGAAGTCCGACGGCTTCGCCAACAGAAACTTCA
TGCAGCTGATCCACGACGACAGCCTGACCTTTAAAGAGGACATCCAGAAAGCCCAGGTGTCCGGCCAGGG
CGATAGCCTGCACGAGCACATTGCCAATCTGGCCGGCAGCCCCGCCATTAAGAAGGGCATCCTGCAGACA
GTGAAGGTGGTGGACGAGCTCGTGAAAGTGATGGGCCGGCACAAGCCCGAGAACATCGTGATCGAAATGG
CCAGAGAGAACCAGACCACCCAGAAGGGACAGAAGAACAGCCGCGAGAGAATGAAGCGGATCGAAGAGGG
CATCAAAGAGCTGGGCAGCCAGATCCTGAAAGAACACCCCGTGGAAAACACCCAGCTGCAGAACGAGAAG
CTGTACCTGTACTACCTGCAGAATGGGCGGGATATGTACGTGGACCAGGAACTGGACATCAACCGGCTGT
CCGACTACGATGTGGACGCTATCGTGCCTCAGAGCTTTCTGAAGGACGACTCCATCGACAACAAGGTGCT
GACCAGAAGCGACAAGAACCGGGGCAAGAGCGACAACGTGCCCTCCGAAGAGGTCGTGAAGAAGATGAAG
AACTACTGGCGGCAGCTGCTGAACGCCAAGCTGATTACCCAGAGAAAGTTCGACAATCTGACCAAGGCCG
AGAGAGGCGGCCTGAGCGAACTGGATAAGGCCGGCTTCATCAAGAGACAGCTGGTGGAAACCCGGCAGAT
CACAAAGCACGTGGCACAGATCCTGGACTCCCGGATGAACACTAAGTACGACGAGAATGACAAGCTGATC
CGGGAAGTGAAAGTGATCACCCTGAAGTCCAAGCTGGTGTCCGATTTCCGGAAGGATTTCCAGTTTTACA
AAGTGCGCGAGATCAACAACTACCACCACGCCCACGACGCCTACCTGAACGCCGTCGTGGGAACCGCCCT
GATCAAAAAGTACCCTAAGCTGGAAAGCGAGTTCGTGTACGGCGACTACAAGGTGTACGACGTGCGGAAG
ATGATCGCCAAGAGCGAGCAGGAAATCGGCAAGGCTACCGCCAAGTACTTCTTCTACAGCAACATCATGA
ACTTTTTCAAGACCGAGATTACCCTGGCCAACGGCGAGATCCGGAAGCGGCCTCTGATCGAGACAAACGG
CGAAACCGGGGAGATCGTGTGGGATAAGGGCCGGGATTTTGCCACCGTGCGGAAAGTGCTGAGCATGCCC
CAAGTGAATATCGTGAAAAAGACCGAGGTGCAGACAGGCGGCTTCAGCAAAGAGTCTATCCTGCCCAAGA
GGAACAGCGATAAGCTGATCGCCAGAAAGAAGGACTGGGACCCTAAGAAGTACGGCGGCTTCGACAGCCC
CACCGTGGCCTATTCTGTGCTGGTGGTGGCCAAAGTGGAAAAGGGCAAGTCCAAGAAACTGAAGAGTGTG
AAAGAGCTGCTGGGGATCACCATCATGGAAAGAAGCAGCTTCGAGAAGAATCCCATCGACTTTCTGGAAG
CCAAGGGCTACAAAGAAGTGAAAAAGGACCTGATCATCAAGCTGCCTAAGTACTCCCTGTTCGAGCTGGA
AAACGGCCGGAAGAGAATGCTGGCCTCTGCCGGCGAACTGCAGAAGGGAAACGAACTGGCCCTGCCCTCC
AAATATGTGAACTTCCTGTACCTGGCCAGCCACTATGAGAAGCTGAAGGGCTCCCCCGAGGATAATGAGC
AGAAACAGCTGTTTGTGGAACAGCACAAGCACTACCTGGACGAGATCATCGAGCAGATCAGCGAGTTCTC
CAAGAGAGTGATCCTGGCCGACGCTAATCTGGACAAAGTGCTGTCCGCCTACAACAAGCACCGGGATAAG
CCCATCAGAGAGCAGGCCGAGAATATCATCCACCTGTTTACCCTGACCAATCTGGGAGCCCCTGCCGCCT
TCAAGTACTTTGACACCACCATCGACCGGAAGAGGTACACCAGCACGAAAGAGGTGCTGGACGCCACCCT
GATCCACCAGAGCATCACCGGCCTGTACGAGACACGGATCGACCTGTCTCAGCTGGGAGGTGACTCTGGA
GGATCTAGCGGAGGATCCTCTGGCAGCGAGACACCAGGAACAAGCGAGTCAGCAACACCAGAGAGCAGTG
GCGGCAGCAGCGGCGGCAGCAGCACCCTAAATATAGAAGATGAGTATCGGCTACATGAGACCTCAAAAGA
GCCAGATGTTTCTCTAGGGTCCACATGGCTGTCTGATTTTCCTCAGGCCTGGGCGGAAACCGGGGGCATG
GGACTGGCAGTTCGCCAAGCTCCTCTGATCATACCTCTGAAAGCAACCTCTACCCCCGTGTCCATAAAAC
AATACCCCATGTCACAAGAAGCCAGACTGGGGATCAAGCCCCACATACAGAGACTGTTGGACCAGGGAAT
ACTGGTACCCTGCCAGTCCCCCTGGAACACGCCCCTGCTACCCGTTAAGAAACCAGGGACTAATGATTAT
AGGCCTGTCCAGGATCTGAGAGAAGTCAACAAGCGGGTGGAGGACATCCACCCCACCGTGCCCAACCCTT
ACAACCTCTTGAGCGGGCTCCCACCGTCCCACCAGTGGTACACTGTGCTTGATTTAAAGGATGCCTTTTT
CTGCCTGAGACTCCACCCCACCAGTCAGCCTCTCTTCGCCTTTGAGTGGAGAGATCCAGAGATGGGAATC
TCAGGACAATTGACCTGGACCAGACTCCCACAGGGTTTCAAAAACAGTCCCACCCTGTTTAATGAGGCAC
TGCACAGAGACCTAGCAGACTTCCGGATCCAGCACCCAGACTTGATCCTGCTACAGTACGTGGATGACTT
ACTGCTGGCCGCCACTTCTGAGCTAGACTGCCAACAAGGTACTCGGGCCCTGTTACAAACCCTAGGGAAC
CTCGGGTATCGGGCCTCGGCCAAGAAAGCCCAAATTTGCCAGAAACAGGTCAAGTATCTGGGGTATCTTC
TAAAAGAGGGTCAGAGATGGCTGACTGAGGCCAGAAAAGAGACTGTGATGGGGCAGCCTACTCCAAAGAC
CCCTCGACAACTAAGGGAGTTCCTAGGGAAGGCAGGCTTCTGTCGCCTCTTCATCCCTGGGTTTGCAGAA
ATGGCAGCCCCCCTGTACCCTCTCACCAAACCGGGGACTCTGTTTAATTGGGGCCCAGACCAACAAAAGG
CCTATCAAGAAATCAAGCAAGCCCTTCTAACTGCCCCAGCCCTGGGGTTGCCAGATTTGACTAAGCCCTT
TGAACTCTTTGTCGACGAGAAGCAGGGCTACGCCAAAGGTGTCCTAACGCAAAAACTGGGACCTTGGCGT
CGGCCGGTGGCCTACCTGTCCAAAAAGCTAGACCCAGTAGCAGCTGGGTGGCCCCCTTGCCTACGGATGG
TAGCAGCCATTGCCGTACTGACAAAGGATGCAGGCAAGCTAACCATGGGACAGCCACTAGTCATTCTGGC
CCCCCATGCAGTAGAGGCACTAGTCAAACAACCCCCCGACCGCTGGCTTTCCAACGCCCGGATGACTCAC
TATCAGGCCTTGCTTTTGGACACGGACCGGGTCCAGTTCGGACCGGTGGTAGCCCTGAACCCGGCTACGC
TGCTCCCACTGCCTGAGGAAGGGCTGCAACACAACTGCCTTGATATCCTGGCCGAAGCCCACGGAACCCG
ACCCGACCTAACGGACCAGCCGCTCCCAGACGCCGACCACACCTGGTACACGGATGGAAGCAGTCTCTTA
CAAGAGGGACAGCGTAAGGCGGGAGCTGCGGTGACCACCGAGACCGAGGTAATCTGGGCTAAAGCCCTGC
CAGCCGGGACATCCGCTCAGCGGGCTGAACTGATAGCACTCACCCAGGCCCTAAAGATGGCAGAAGGTAA
GAAGCTAAATGTTTATACTGATAGCCGTTATGCTTTTGCTACTGCCCATATCCATGGAGAAATATACAGA
AGGCGTGGGTGGCTCACATCAGAAGGCAAAGAGATCAAAAATAAAGACGAGATCTTGGCCCTACTAAAAG
CCCTCTTTCTGCCCAAAAGACTTAGCATAATCCATTGTCCAGGACATCAAAAGGGACACAGCGCCGAGGC
TAGAGGCAACCGGATGGCTGACCAAGCGGCCCGAAAGGCAGCCATCACAGAGACTCCAGACACCTCTACC
CTCCTCATAGAAAATTCATCACCCTCTGGCGGCTCAAAAAGAACCGCCGACGGCAGCGAATTCGAGAAAA
GGCCGGCGGCCACGAAAAAGGCCGGCCAGGCAAAAAAGAAAAAGGAATTCGGCAGTGGAGAGGGCAGAGG
AAGTCTGCTAACATGCGGTGACGTCGAGGAGAATCCTGGCCCAATGACCGAGTACAAGCCCACGGTGCGC
CTCGCCACCCGCGACGACGTCCCCAGGGCCGTACGCACCCTCGCCGCCGCGTTCGCCGACTACCCCGCCA
CGCGCCACACCGTCGATCCGGACCGCCACATCGAGCGGGTCACCGAGCTGCAAGAACTCTTCCTCACGCG
CGTCGGGCTCGACATCGGCAAGGTGTGGGTCGCGGACGACGGCGCCGCGGTGGCGGTCTGGACCACGCCG
GAGAGCGTCGAAGCGGGGGCGGTGTTCGCCGAGATCGGCCCGCGCATGGCCGAGTTGAGCGGTTCCCGGC
TGGCCGCGCAGCAACAGATGGAAGGCCTCCTGGCGCCGCACCGGCCCAAGGAGCCCGCGTGGTTCCTGGC
CACCGTCGGAGTCTCGCCCGACCACCAGGGCAAGGGTCTGGGCAGCGCCGTCGTGCTCCCCGGAGTGGAG
GCGGCCGAGCGCGCCGGGGTGCCCGCCTTCCTGGAGACCTCCGCGCCCCGCAACCTCCCCTTCTACGAGC
GGCTCGGCTTCACCGTCACCGCCGACGTCGAGGTGCCCGAAGGACCGCGCACCTGGTGCATGACCCGCAA
GCCCGGTGCCTGAGAATTCTAACTAGAGCTCGCTGATCAGCCTCGACTGTGCCTTCTAGTTGCCAGCCAT
CTGTTGTTTGCCCCTCCCCCGTGCCTTCCTTGACCCTGGAAGGTGCCACTCCCACTGTCCTTTCCTAATA
AAATGAGGAAATTGCATCGCATTGTCTGAGTAGGTGTCATTCTATTCTGGGGGGTGGGGTGGGGCAGGAC
AGCAAGGGGGAGGATTGGGAAGAGAATAGCAGGCATGCTGGGGAGCGGCCGCTCTAGAACTAGTGGATCC
CCCGGGCTGCAGGAATTCGATACGAATCCTGCAGGAAAAAAGCACCGACTCGGTGCCACTTTTTCAAGTT
GATAACGGACTAGCCTTATTTTAACTTGCTATTTCTAGCTCTAAAACGTCTTCTCGAAGACCCCGGTGTT
TCGTCCTTTCCACAAGATATATAAAGCCAAGAAATCGAAATACTTTCAAGTTACGGTAAGCATATGATAG
TCCATTTTAAAACATAATTTTAAAACTGCAAACTACCCAAGAAATTATTACTTTCTACGTCACGTATTTT
GTACTAATATCTTTGTGTTTACAGTCAAATTAATTCCAATTATCTCTCTAACAGCCTTGTATCGTATATG
CAAATATGAAGGAATCATGGGAAATAGGCCCTCGCGGCCGCAGGAACCCCTAGTGATGGAGTTGGCCACT
CCCTCTCTGCGCGCTCGCTCGCTCACTGAGGCCGGGCGACCAAAGGTCGCCCGACGCCCGGGCTTTGCCC
GGGCGGCCTCAGTGAGCGAGCGAGCGCGCAGCTGCCTGCAGGGGCGCCTGATGCGGTATTTTCTCCTTAC
GCATCTGTGCGGTATTTCACACCGCATA
[95 nt withheld, positions 9199-9293]
T
[46 nt withheld, positions 9295-9340]
C
[141 nt withheld, positions 9342-9482]
CCTTTGACGTTGGAGTCCACGTTCTTT
[37 nt withheld, positions 9510-9546]
ACTCTATCTCGGGCTATTCTTTTGATTTATAAGGGATTTTGCCGATTTCGGTCTATTGGTTAAAAAATGA
GCTGATTTAACAAAAATTTAACGCGAATTTTAACAAAATATTAACGTTTACAATTTTATGGTGCACTCTC
AGTACAATCTGCTCTGATGCCGCATAGTTAAGCCAGCCCCGACACCCGCCAACACCCGCTGACGCGCCCT
GACGGGCTTGTCTGCTCCCGGCATCCGCTTACAGACAAGCTGTGACCGTCTCCGGGAGCTGCATGTGTCA
GAGGTTTTCACCGTCATCACCGAAACGCGCGAGACGAAAGGGCCTCGTGATACGCCTATTTTTATAGGTT
AATGTCATGATAATAATGGTTTCTTAGACGTCAGGTGGCACTTTTCGGGGAAATGTGCGCGGAACCCCTA
TTTGTTTATTTTTCTAAATACATTCAAATATGTATCCGCTCATGAGACAATAACCCTGATAAATGCTTCA
ATAATATTGAAAAAGGAAGAGTATGAGTATTCAACATTTCCGTGTCGCCCTTATTCCCTTTTTTGCGGCA
TTTTGCCTTCCTGTTTTTGCTCACCCAGAAACGCTGGTGAAAGTAAAAGATGCTGAAGATCAGTTGGGTG
CACGAGTGGGTTACATCGAACTGGATCTCAACAGCGGTAAGATCCTTGAGAGTTTTCGCCCCGAAGAACG
TTTTCCAATGATGAGCACTTTTAAAGTTCTGCTATGTGGCGCGGTATTATCCCGTATTGACGCCGGGCAA
GAGCAACTCGGTCGCCGCATACACTATTCTCAGAATGACTTGGTTGAGTACTCACCAGTCACAGAAAAGC
ATCTTACGGATGGCATGACAGTAAGAGAATTATGCAGTGCTGCCATAACCATGAGTGATAACACTGCGGC
CAACTTACTTCTGACAACGATCGGAGGACCGAAGGAGCTAACCGCTTTTTTGCACAACATGGGGGATCAT
GTAACTCGCCTTGATCGTTGGGAACCGGAGCTGAATGAAGCCATACCAAACGACGAGCGTGACACCACGA
TGCCTGTAGCAATGGCAACAACGTTGCGCAAACTATTAACTGGCGAACTACTTACTCTAGCTTCCCGGCA
ACAATTAATAGACTGGATGGAGGCGGATAAAGTTGCAGGACCACTTCTGCGCTCGGCCCTTCCGGCTGGC
TGGTTTATTGCTGATAAATCTGGAGCCGGTGAGCGTGGAAGCCGCGGTATCATTGCAGCACTGGGGCCAG
ATGGTAAGCCCTCCCGTATCGTAGTTATCTACACGACGGGGAGTCAGGCAACTATGGATGAACGAAATAG
ACAGATCGCTGAGATAGGTGCCTCACTGATTAAGCATTGGTAACTGTCAGACCAAGTTTACTCATATATA
CTTTAGATTGATTTAAAACTTCATTTTTAATTTAAAAGGATCTAGGTGAAGATCCTTTTTGATAATCTCA
TGACCAAAATCCCTTAACGTGAGTTTTCGTTCCACTGAGCGTCAGACCCCGTAGAAAAGATCAAAGGATC
TTCTTGAGATCCTTTTTTTCTGCGCGTAATCTGCTGCTTGCAAACAAAAAAACCACCGCTACCAGCGGTG
GTTTGTTTGCCGGATCAAGAGCTACCAACTCTTTTTCCGAAGGTAACTGGCTTCAGCAGAGCGCAGATAC
CAAATACTGTTCTTCTAGTGTAGCCGTAGTTAGGCCACCACTTCAAGAACTCTGTAGCACCGCCTACATA
CCTCGCTCTGCTAATCCTGTTACCAGTGGCTGCTGCCAGTGGCGATAAGTCGTGTCTTACCGGGTTGGAC
TCAAGACGATAGTTACCGGATAAGGCGCAGCGGTCGGGCTGAACGGGGGGTTCGTGCACACAGCCCAGCT
TGGAGCGAACGACCTACACCGAACTGAGATACCTACAGCGTGAGCTATGAGAAAGCGCCACGCTTCCCGA
AGGGAGAAAGGCGGACAGGTATCCGGTAAGCGGCAGGGTCGGAACAGGAGAGCGCACGAGGGAGCTTCCA
GGGGGAAACGCCTGGTATCTTTATAGTCCTGTCGGGTTTCGCCACCTCTGACTTGAGCGTCGATTTTTGT
GATGCTCGTCAGGGGGGCGGAGCCTATGGAAAAACGCCAGCAACGCGGCCTTTTTACGGTTCCTGGCCTT
TTGCTGGCCTTTTGCTCACATGT
